Addgene plasmid #18987: pJAT13araE
Depositing lab: Jay Keasling. Depositing organization: University of California, Berkeley. Publication: Homogeneous expression of the P(BAD) promoter in Escherichia coli by constitutive expression of the low-affinity high-capacity AraE transporter. Khlebnikov A, Datsenko KA, Skaug T, Wanner BL, Keasling JD. Microbiology. 2001 Dec . 147(Pt 12):3241-7. 10.1099/00221287-147-12-3241 PubMed 11739756.
Backbone
  Vector backbone: pJAT13
  Vector type: Bacterial Expression, Synthetic Biology
Growth in bacteria
  Bacterial resistance: Gentamicin, 10 μg/mL
  Growth temperature: 37°C
  Growth strain: DH5alpha
  Copy number: Low Copy
Gene/Insert
  Gene/Insert name: araE
  Species: E.coli
  Entrez Gene: araE
  Cloning method: Restriction Enzyme
  Sequencing primers: 5′ n/a; 3′ n/a
Terms and licenses: Academic/Nonprofit Terms; Industry Terms: Not Available to Industry
How to cite: pJAT13araE was a gift from Jay Keasling (Addgene plasmid # 18987 ; http://n2t.net/addgene:18987 ; RRID:Addgene_18987)
