[The description below was written by a language model from this plasmid's Addgene catalogue record.]
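Description:
pJAT13araE is a low-copy bacterial expression plasmid built on the pJAT13 backbone and classed as a synthetic biology tool for use in Escherichia coli. It is selected with gentamicin. The record gives no feature table, so the origin of replication, the identity of the gentamicin resistance gene, and the total size of the plasmid are not stated.

The insert is araE from E. coli, introduced by restriction enzyme cloning. AraE is the low-affinity, high-capacity arabinose transporter. In wild-type cells the arabinose uptake genes are themselves arabinose-inducible, which creates a positive feedback loop: at subsaturating inducer concentrations, some cells import arabinose and switch fully on while others stay off, giving all-or-none behaviour of the PBAD promoter across the population. The associated publication title indicates that the aim of this work was to obtain homogeneous PBAD expression by expressing AraE constitutively, decoupling transporter levels from the inducer so that all cells take up arabinose similarly and expression can be tuned in a graded way. The record does not name the promoter that drives araE in this particular plasmid, so whether it is constitutive or separately regulated cannot be confirmed from the fields given.

The plasmid would typically be used as a helper alongside a second, compatible plasmid carrying a gene of interest under PBAD control. Its gentamicin marker allows co-selection with commonly used ampicillin-, kanamycin- or chloramphenicol-resistant expression vectors. No tags, reporters or additional regulatory elements are recorded.
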