>Addgene plasmid #18987 | pJAT13araE | addgene partial sequence | sequence record 24829 | T3 5'-GCAATTAACCCTCACTAAAGG-3'
NNNNNNNNNNNNNNNNNCCTCGAGGTCGANGGTATCGATACAAATTCCCCGTAGGCGCTAGGGACCTCTT
TAGCTCCTTGGAAGCTGTCAGTAGTATACCTAATAATTTATCTACATTCCCTTTAGTAACGTGTAACTTT
CCAAATTTACAAAAGCGACTCATAGAATTATTTCCTCCCGTTAAATAATAGATAACTATTAAAAATAGAC
AATACTTGCTCATAAGTAACGGTACTTAAATTGTTTACTTTGGCGTGTTTCATTGCTTGATGAAACTGAT
TTTTAGTAAACAGTTGACGATATTCTCGATTGACCCATTTTGAAACAAAGTACGTATATAGCTTCCAATA
TTTATCTGGAACATCTGTGGTATGGCGGGTAAGTTTTATTAAGACACTGTTTACTTTTGGTTTAGGATGA
AAGCATTCCGCTGGCAGCTTAAGCAATTGCTGAATCGAGACTTGAGTGTGCAAGAGCAACCCTAGTGTTC
GGTGAATATCCAAGGTACGCTTGTAGAATCCTTCTTCAACAATCAGATAGATGTCAGACGCATGGCTTTC
AAAAACCACTTTTTTAATAATTTGTGTGCTTAAATGGTAAGGANNNCTCCCAACAATTTTATACCTCTGT
TTGTTAGGGAATTGNNNNNNNNNANNNNNNNNNNNNNGNNNTTAAAGTGNNNNCGAGNNTTCAGNNNNNN
TTTTTCTGANNNNNNNAGTTGAATAGATGANTGNCTAATTCCANANACGTTACCCTGTTTNNTTATTTTA
NCCANGTTNCGTCCNTTAAATGNNCCCTTTACCNGNTCCNNNNNNNGNAAACNNNNNNNNNNNTTNNNTT
NNNANNNNANAANGGNNNTNNNNN
