>Addgene plasmid #18987 | pJAT13araE | addgene partial sequence | sequence record 24830 | 18987 with araE-R (CGGACGTTACGGTTGATCTT)
ATTTCGTTGANTTCTTCTCGCGCTTTTTCCGACGTATCGCGCAGCATACGCAATACTTCTTCCGCCTCAA
TATGACGCCCCTTTTCCGCCAGCCAGCGCGGGCTATTTGGCAGGAAGACTACCAGAATAATCAGCAGAAC
TGCTGGTAAAGCAAGAACCCCCAACATTGCGCGCCAGTTACCGCTATAACTGAACGCTGTATCGGATAAA
AACGCCAGCACGATGCCGAGTGTGACCATCAACTGGTACATACTGATCATCTTACCGCGAACGTTTTCAC
TTGCCATTTCAGAAAGATACAGAGGAGCGGTGTAAGACGCGATCCCGACAGCAATGCCCAGCACCACACG
AGCGGCGATTAACATCTCTACGCTGGTCGCAAAAGCGGACCCTATAGAACCGAGTACAAACAGGATGGCC
CCCGCCATCAGGCTGTATTTACGCCCCAGGCGGAACGACAGCCAACCATTAAACAGCGCACCAATTGCTG
CACCGAGCATCATGCTACTAACCACCCATTCCTGCAAACGACTGGTCAGCACAAAGTGATCGGTAATGAA
CGGCAACGCTCCGGCGATTACGCCGATATCAAGACCAAATAACAATCCTGCGACCGCAGCAGCTACCGAA
ACAAACATATTCATACGCCGCGTATCCCGCAAAGAACGTGGCGTTAAAGCAGATTCCGTATTGATAN
